>Addgene plasmid #235843 | pME_Cp_0_3_018_psaC_5'UTR_Cr | addgene full sequence | sequence record 471446 | Addgene NGS Result
TTATCAAAAAGGATCTTCACCTAGATCCTTTTAAATTAAAAATGAAGTTTTAAATCAATCTAAAGTATAT
ATGAGTAAACTTGGTCTGACAGCTCGAGGCTTGGATTCTCACCAATAAAAAACGCCCGGCGGCAACCGAG
CGTTCTGAACAAATCCAGATGGAGTTCTGAGGTCATTACTGGATCTATCAACAGGAGTCCAAGCGAGCTC
GATATCAAATTACGCCCCGCCCTGCCACTCGTCGCAGTACTGTTGTAATTCATTAAGCATTCTGCCGACA
TGGAAGCCATCACAAACGGCATGATGAACCTGAATCGCCAGCGGCATCAGCACCTTGTCGCCTTGCGTAT
AATATTTGCCCATGGTGAAAACGGGGGCGAAGAAGTTGTCCATATTGGCCACGTTTAAATCAAAACTGGT
GAAACTCACCCAGGGATTGGCTGATACGAAAAACATATTCTCAATAAACCCTTTAGGGAAATAGGCCAGG
TTTTCACCGTAACACGCCACATCTTGCGAATATATGTGTAGAAACTGCCGGAAATCGTCGTGGTATTCAC
TCCAGAGTGATGAAAACGTTTCAGTTTGCTCATGGAAAACGGTGTAACAAGGGTGAACACTATCCCATAT
CACCAGCTCACCGTCTTTCATTGCCATACGAAATTCCGGATGAGCATTCATCAGGCGGGCAAGAATGTGA
ATAAAGGCCGGATAAAACTTGTGCTTATTTTTCTTTACGGTCTTTAAAAAGGCCGTAATATCCAGCTGAA
CGGTCTGGTTATAGGTACATTGAGCAACTGACTGAAATGCCTCAAAATGTTCTTTACGATGCCATTGGGA
TATATCAACGGTGGTATATCCAGTGATTTTTTTCTCCATTTTAGCTTCCTTAGCTCCTGAAAATCTCGAT
AACTCAAAAAATACGCCCGGTAGTGATCTTATTTCATTATGGTGAAAGTTGGAACCTCTTACGTGCCCGA
TCAACTCGAGTGCCACCTGACGTCTAAGAAACCATTATTATCATGACATTAACCTATAAAAATAGGCGTA
TCACGAGGCAGAATTTCAGATAAAAAAAATCCTTAGCTTTCGCTAAGGATGATTTCTGGAATTCGCGGCC
GCTTCTAGAGCGATGAGTGGTCTCGTACTTGGACCAAAAGCAGTCATTCAAATATAGGTATGAGGAGAGA
AATATATGCGCCGCAAGGCGCACTGCCACTGCTTAATATAAATACCTTGTTTAAAGTCGATTCTCAATCT
TCTTTTTGATATGGAGATGACATATTTAGCACAACGCAAAAATATAGCATCTTTAAAAATTAACTTAAAA
TTTAAATAATGTGAGACCACTCATCGCGACTAGTAGCGGCCGCTGCAGTCCGGCAAAAAAGGGCAAGGTG
TCACCACCCTGCCCTTTTTCTTTAAAACCGAAAAGATTACTTCGCGTTATGCAGGCTTCCTCGCTCACTG
ACTCGCTGCGCTCGGTCGTTCGGCTGCGGCGAGCGGTATCAGCTCACTCAAAGGCGGTAATACGGTTATC
CACAGAATCAGGGGATAACGCAGGAAAGAACATGTGAGCAAAAGGCCAGCAAAAGGCCAGGAACCGTAAA
AAGGCCGCGTTGCTGGCGTTTTTCCACAGGCTCCGCCCCCCTGACGAGCATCACAAAAATCGACGCTCAA
GTCAGAGGTGGCGAAACCCGACAGGACTATAAAGATACCAGGCGTTTCCCCCTGGAAGCTCCCTCGTGCG
CTCTCCTGTTCCGACCCTGCCGCTTACCGGATACCTGTCCGCCTTTCTCCCTTCGGGAAGCGTGGCGCTT
TCTCATAGCTCACGCTGTAGGTATCTCAGTTCGGTGTAGGTCGTTCGCTCCAAGCTGGGCTGTGTGCACG
AACCCCCCGTTCAGCCCGACCGCTGCGCCTTATCCGGTAACTATCGTCTTGAGTCCAACCCGGTAAGACA
CGACTTATCGCCACTGGCAGCAGCCACTGGTAACAGGATTAGCAGAGCGAGGTATGTAGGCGGTGCTACA
GAGTTCTTGAAGTGGTGGCCTAACTACGGCTACACTAGAAGAACAGTATTTGGTATCTGCGCTCTGCTGA
AGCCAGTTACCTTCGGAAAAAGAGTTGGTAGCTCTTGATCCGGCAAACAAACCACCGCTGGTAGCGGTGG
TTTTTTTGTTTGCAAGCAGCAGATTACGCGCAGAAAAAAAGGATCTCAAGAAGATCCTTTGATCTTTTCT
ACGGGGTCTGACGCTCAGTGGAACGAAAACTCACGTTAAGGGATTTTGGTCATGAGA
Features (pLannotate 1.2.2; 8 found; start..end, strand, type, name):
    105..199     -  terminator     lambda t0 terminator: transcription terminator from phage lambda
    223..879     -  CDS            cat: CAT_ECOLX - Experimental evidence at protein level: Swiss-Prot protein existence level 1. This enzyme is an effector of chloramphenicol resistance in bacteria. From Escherichia coli. This protein is used as a marker in many commonly used cloning vectors, such as pACYC184.
    880..977     -  promoter       cat promoter: promoter of the E. coli cat gene encoding chloramphenicol acetyltransferase
   1063..1106    -  terminator     bacterial terminator: putative bacterial transcription terminator
   1109..1130    +  misc_feature   BioBrick prefix: BioBrick prefix for parts that do not start with "ATG"
   1359..1378    +  misc_feature   BioBrick suffix: universal suffix for all parts
   1379..1436    +  terminator     his operon terminator: This putative transcriptin terminator from the E. coli his operon has a 2-bp deletion introduced during synthesis. Its efficiency has not been determined.
   1631..2219    -  rep_origin     ori: high-copy-number ColE1/pMB1/pBR322/pUC origin of replication
