[The description below was written by a language model from this plasmid's Addgene catalogue record and pLannotate feature annotations shown in this document.]
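Description:
pME_Cp_0_3_018_psaC_5'UTR_Cr is a small synthetic-biology part plasmid (about 2.3 kb in the sequenced record) that stores a single regulatory element, the 5' untranslated region of the Chlamydomonas reinhardtii chloroplast gene psaC. The 196 bp unmutated insert sits in the roughly 2.1 kb pME_Cp_UAV_GFP backbone. It was cloned through BsaI sites that were destroyed in the process, which is typical of Type IIS (Golden Gate-style) cloning. The backbone name suggests that a GFP cassette in the acceptor vector was replaced by the part, but the record does not state this and no GFP feature is annotated.

The plasmid is maintained in E. coli through a high-copy ColE1/pUC-type origin. Selection is with chloramphenicol, conferred by the cat gene under its native promoter and followed by the lambda t0 terminator. The annotation software did not label the insert itself. However, the interval between the annotated BioBrick prefix and suffix sequences is large enough to hold a part of this size. That region is flanked by a putative bacterial terminator upstream and the his operon terminator downstream, which would insulate the stored part from read-through transcription from the backbone.

The plasmid carries no promoter, coding sequence or chloroplast selection marker of its own, so it is a building block rather than an expression vector. It belongs to a modular, high-throughput cloning toolkit for chloroplast engineering in Chlamydomonas. In that setting, a 5'UTR part like this one would be combined with promoters, coding sequences and 3'UTRs to build and tune transgene expression cassettes.
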