Addgene plasmid #235843: pME_Cp_0_3_018_psaC_5'UTR_Cr
Purpose: psaC 5'UTR Chlamydomonas reinhardtii
Depositing lab: Tobias Erb. Depositing organization: Max Planck Institute for Terrestrial Microbiology. Publication: A modular high-throughput approach for advancing synthetic biology in the chloroplast of Chlamydomonas. Inckemann RM, Chotel T, Burgis M, Brinkmann CK, Andreas L, Baumann J, Sharma P, Klose M, Barrett J, Ries F, Paczia N, Glatter T, Mackinder LCM, Willmund F, Erb TJ. Nat Plants. 2025 Nov;11(11):2332-2349. doi: 10.1038/s41477-025-02126-2. Epub 2025 Nov 3. PubMed 41184475.
Backbone
  Vector backbone: pME_Cp_UAV_GFP
  Backbone size w/o insert (bp): 2101
  Vector type: Synthetic Biology
Growth in bacteria
  Bacterial resistance: Chloramphenicol, 25 μg/mL
  Growth temperature: 37°C
  Growth strain: DH5alpha
  Copy number: High Copy
Gene/Insert
  Gene/Insert name: psaC 5'UTR
  Species: Chlamydomonas reinhardtii
  Insert size (bp): 196
  Mutation: none
  Cloning method: Restriction Enzyme; 5′ cloning site BsaI (destroyed during cloning); 3′ cloning site BsaI (destroyed during cloning)
  Sequencing primers: 5′ CGTATCACGAGGCAGAATTTC; 3′ CCTGCATAACGCGAAGTAATC
Terms and licenses: Academic/Nonprofit Terms; Industry Terms: Not Available to Industry
Depositor comments: Please visit https://doi.org/10.1101/2024.05.08.593163 for bioRxiv preprint.
How to cite: pME_Cp_0_3_018_psaC_5'UTR_Cr was a gift from Tobias Erb (Addgene plasmid # 235843 ; http://n2t.net/addgene:235843 ; RRID:Addgene_235843)
